>Addgene plasmid #121919 | pLX401-INK4A | addgene full sequence | sequence record 240549 | Addgene NGS Result
CATGTTCTTTCCTGCGTTATCCCCTGATTCTGTGGATAACCGTATTACCGCCTTTGAGTGAGCTGATACC
GCTCGCCGCAGCCGAACGACCGAGCGCAGCGAGTCAGTGAGCGAGGAAGCGGAAGAGCGCCCAATACGCA
AACCGCCTCTCCCCGCGCGTTGGCCGATTCATTAATGCAGCTGGCACGACAGGTTTCCCGACTGGAAAGC
GGGCAGTGAGCGCAACGCAATTAATGTGAGTTAGCTCACTCATTAGGCACCCCAGGCTTTACACTTTATG
CTTCCGGCTCGTATGTTGTGTGGAATTGTGAGCGGATAACAATTTCACACAGGAAACAGCTATGACCATG
ATTACGCCAAGCGCGCAATTAACCCTCACTAAAGGGAACAAAAGCTGGAGCTGCAAGCTTAATGTAGTCT
TATGCAATACTCTTGTAGTCTTGCAACATGGTAACGATGAGTTAGCAACATGCCTTACAAGGAGAGAAAA
AGCACCGTGCATGCCGATTGGTGGAAGTAAGGTGGTACGATCGTGCCTTATTAGGAAGGCAACAGACGGG
TCTGACATGGATTGGACGAACCACTGAATTGCCGCATTGCAGAGATATTGTATTTAAGTGCCTAGCTCGA
TACATAAACGGGTCTCTCTGGTTAGACCAGATCTGAGCCTGGGAGCTCTCTGGCTAACTAGGGAACCCAC
TGCTTAAGCCTCAATAAAGCTTGCCTTGAGTGCTTCAAGTAGTGTGTGCCCGTCTGTTGTGTGACTCTGG
TAACTAGAGATCCCTCAGACCCTTTTAGTCAGTGTGGAAAATCTCTAGCAGTGGCGCCCGAACAGGGACT
TGAAAGCGAAAGGGAAACCAGAGGAGCTCTCTCGACGCAGGACTCGGCTTGCTGAAGCGCGCACGGCAAG
AGGCGAGGGGCGGCGACTGGTGAGTACGCCAAAAATTTTGACTAGCGGAGGCTAGAAGGAGAGAGATGGG
TGCGAGAGCGTCAGTATTAAGCGGGGGAGAATTAGATCGCGATGGGAAAAAATTCGGTTAAGGCCAGGGG
GAAAGAAAAAATATAAATTAAAACATATAGTATGGGCAAGCAGGGAGCTAGAACGATTCGCAGTTAATCC
TGGCCTGTTAGAAACATCAGAAGGCTGTAGACAAATACTGGGACAGCTACAACCATCCCTTCAGACAGGA
TCAGAAGAACTTAGATCATTATATAATACAGTAGCAACCCTCTATTGTGTGCATCAAAGGATAGAGATAA
AAGACACCAAGGAAGCTTTAGACAAGATAGAGGAAGAGCAAAACAAAAGTAAGACCACCGCACAGCAAGC
GGCCGCTGATCTTCAGACCTGGAGGAGGAGATATGAGGGACAATTGGAGAAGTGAATTATATAAATATAA
AGTAGTAAAAATTGAACCATTAGGAGTAGCACCCACCAAGGCAAAGAGAAGAGTGGTGCAGAGAGAAAAA
AGAGCAGTGGGAATAGGAGCTTTGTTCCTTGGGTTCTTGGGAGCAGCAGGAAGCACTATGGGCGCAGCGT
CAATGACGCTGACGGTACAGGCCAGACAATTATTGTCTGGTATAGTGCAGCAGCAGAACAATTTGCTGAG
GGCTATTGAGGCGCAACAGCATCTGTTGCAACTCACAGTCTGGGGCATCAAGCAGCTCCAGGCAAGAATC
CTGGCTGTGGAAAGATACCTAAAGGATCAACAGCTCCTGGGGATTTGGGGTTGCTCTGGAAAACTCATTT
GCACCACTGCTGTGCCTTGGAATGCTAGTTGGAGTAATAAATCTCTGGAACAGATTTGGAATCACACGAC
CTGGATGGAGTGGGACAGAGAAATTAACAATTACACAAGCTTAATACACTCCTTAATTGAAGAATCGCAA
AACCAGCAAGAAAAGAATGAACAAGAATTATTGGAATTAGATAAATGGGCAAGTTTGTGGAATTGGTTTA
ACATAACAAATTGGCTGTGGTATATAAAATTATTCATAATGATAGTAGGAGGCTTGGTAGGTTTAAGAAT
AGTTTTTGCTGTACTTTCTATAGTGAATAGAGTTAGGCAGGGATATTCACCATTATCGTTTCAGACCCAC
CTCCCAACCCCGAGGGGACAATTCTCGACCTCGAGACAAATGGCAGTATTCATCCACAATTTTAAAAGAA
AAGGGGGGATTGGGGGGTACAGTGCAGGGGAAAGAATAGTAGACATAATAGCAACAGACATACAAACTAA
AGAATTACAAAAACAAATTACAAAAATTCAAAATTTTCGGGTTTATTACAGGGACAGCAGAGATCCACTT
TGGCCGCGAATCGATATGTCGAGTTTACTCCCTATCAGTGATAGAGAACGTATGTCGAGTTTACTCCCTA
TCAGTGATAGAGAACGATGTCGAGTTTACTCCCTATCAGTGATAGAGAACGTATGTCGAGTTTACTCCCT
ATCAGTGATAGAGAACGTATGTCGAGTTTACTCCCTATCAGTGATAGAGAACGTATGTCGAGTTTATCCC
TATCAGTGATAGAGAACGTATGTCGAGTTTACTCCCTATCAGTGATAGAGAACGTATGTCGAGGTAGGCG
TGTACGGTGGGAGGCCTATATAAGCAGAGCTCGTTTAGTGAACCGTCAGATCGCCTGGAGAATTGGCTAG
CATCAACAAGTTTGTACAAAAAAGCAGGCTTCACCATGGAACCCGCTGCTGGGTCCAGCATGGAGCCGTC
AGCCGATTGGCTGGCTACCGCTGCGGCTCGAGGACGCGTAGAAGAAGTTCGAGCGCTTTTGGAAGCGGGA
GCTCTTCCTAACGCGCCAAATTCATACGGTAGGAGGCCGATCCAAGTTATGATGATGGGCAGCGCTCGGG
TCGCAGAATTGCTGCTGCTCCACGGCGCTGAGCCCAACTGTGCAGATCCTGCAACCCTCACGCGGCCAGT
ACATGACGCTGCCAGGGAAGGTTTCCTGGATACGTTGGTAGTATTGCATCGCGCTGGCGCGCGGCTTGAT
GTTCGAGATGCATGGGGTAGGCTCCCGGTGGACCTGGCGGAAGAGCTGGGACACAGAGACGTTGCGAGAT
ATCTCCGAGCTGCTGCAGGAGGGACACGCGGGTCAAACCACGCCAGGATCGATGCCGCCGAAGGTCCATC
AGATATTCCTGATCACCCAGCTTTCTTGTACAAAGTGGTTTAGTAATGAACCGGTCCACCACCACCACCA
CCACTAAGGATCCGGGGTTGGGGTTGCGCCTTTTCCAAGGCAGCCCTGGGTTTGCGCAGGGACGCGGCTG
CTCTGGGCGTGGTTCCGGGAAACGCAGCGGCGCCGACCCTGGGTCTCGCACATTCTTCACGTCCGTTCGC
AGCGTCACCCGGATCTTCGCCGCTACCCTTGTGGGCCCCCCGGCGACGCTTCCTGCTCCGCCCCTAAGTC
GGGAAGGTTCCTTGCGGTTCGCGGCGTGCCGGACGTGACAAACGGAAGCCGCACGTCTCACTAGTACCCT
CGCAGACGGACAGCGCCAGGGAGCAATGGCAGCGCGCCGACCGCGATGGGCTGTGGCCAATAGCGGCTGC
TCAGCAGGGCGCGCCGAGAGCAGCGGCCGGGAAGGGGCGGTGCGGGAGGCGGGGTGTGGGGCGGTAGTGT
GGGCCCTGTTCCTGCCCGCGCGGTGTTCCGCATTCTGCAAGCCTCCGGAGCGCACGTCGGCAGTCGGCTC
CCTCGTTGACCGAATCACCGACCTCTCTCCCCAGCAATTCACCATGACCGAGTACAAGCCCACGGTGCGC
CTCGCCACCCGCGACGACGTCCCCAGGGCCGTACGCACCCTCGCCGCCGCGTTCGCCGACTACCCCGCCA
CGCGCCACACCGTCGATCCGGACCGCCACATCGAGCGGGTCACCGAGCTGCAAGAACTCTTCCTCACGCG
CGTCGGGCTCGACATCGGCAAGGTGTGGGTCGCGGACGACGGCGCCGCGGTGGCGGTCTGGACCACGCCG
GAGAGCGTCGAAGCGGGGGCGGTGTTCGCCGAGATCGGCCCGCGCATGGCCGAGTTGAGCGGTTCCCGGC
TGGCCGCGCAGCAACAGATGGAAGGCCTCCTGGCGCCGCACCGGCCCAAGGAGCCCGCGTGGTTCCTGGC
CACCGTCGGCGTCTCGCCCGACCACCAGGGCAAGGGTCTGGGCAGCGCCGTCGTGCTCCCCGGAGTGGAG
GCGGCCGAGCGCGCCGGGGTGCCCGCCTTCCTGGAGACCTCCGCGCCCCGCAACCTCCCCTTCTACGAGC
GGCTCGGCTTCACCGTCACCGCCGACGTCGAGGTGCCCGAAGGACCGCGCACCTGGTGCATGACCCGCAA
GCCCGGTGCCGAAGGTAGAGGTTCTCTCCTCACTTGTGGTGATGTTGAAGAAAACCCTGGTCCAATGTCT
AGACTGGACAAGAGCAAAGTCATAAACGGAGCTCTGGAATTACTCAATGGTGTCGGTATCGAAGGCCTGA
CGACAAGGAAACTCGCTCAAAAGCTGGGAGTTGAGCAGCCTACCCTGTACTGGCACGTGAAGAACAAGCG
GGCCCTGCTCGATGCCCTGCCAATCGAGATGCTGGACAGGCATCATACCCACTTCTGCCCCCTGGAAGGC
GAGTCATGGCAAGACTTTCTGCGGAACAACGCCAAGTCATACCGCTGTGCTCTCCTCTCACATCGCGACG
GGGCTAAAGTGCATCTCGGCACCCGCCCAACAGAGAAACAGTACGAAACCCTGGAAAATCAGCTCGCGTT
CCTGTGTCAGCAAGGCTTCTCCCTGGAGAACGCACTGTACGCTCTGTCCGCCGTGGGCCACTTTACACTG
GGCTGCGTATTGGAGGAACAGGAGCATCAAGTAGCAAAAGAGGAAAGAGAGACACCTACCACCGATTCTA
TGCCCCCACTTCTGAGACAAGCAATTGAGCTGTTCGACCGGCAGGGAGCCGAACCTGCCTTCCTTTTCGG
CCTGGAACTAATCATATGTGGCCTGGAGAAACAGCTAAAGTGCGAAAGCGGCGGGCCGACCGACGCCCTT
GACGATTTTGACTTAGACATGCTCCCAGCCGATGCCCTTGACGACTTTGACCTTGATATGCTGCCTGCTG
ACGCTCTTGACGATTTTGACCTTGACATGCTCCCCGGGTAACTAAGTAAGGATCGATCCAAGATATCGTA
TTCTTAACTATGTTGCTCCTTTTACGCTATGTGGATACGCTGCTTTAATGCCTTTGTATCATGCTATTGC
TTCCCGTATGGCTTTCATTTTCTCCTCCTTGTATAAATCCTGGTTGCTGTCTCTTTATGAGGAGTTGTGG
CCCGTTGTCAGGCAACGTGGCGTGGTGTGCACTGTGTTTGCTGACGCAACCCCCACTGGTTGGGGCATTG
CCACCACCTGTCAGCTCCTTTCCGGGACTTTCGCTTTCCCCCTCCCTATTGCCACGGCGGAACTCATCGC
CGCCTGCCTTGCCCGCTGCTGGACAGGGGCTCGGCTGTTGGGCACTGACAATTCCGTGGTGTTGTCGGGG
AAGCTGACGTCCTTTCCATGGCTGCTCGCCTGTGTTGCCACCTGGATTCTGCGCGGGACGTCCTTCTGCT
ACGTCCCTTCGGCCCTCAATCCAGCGGACCTTCCTTCCCGCGGCCTGCTGCCGGCTCTGCGGCCTCTTCC
GCGTCTTCGCCTTCGCCCTCAGACGAGTCGGATCTCCCTTTGGGCCGCCTCCCCGCCTGTTTCGCCTCGG
CGTCCGGACTAGAGGTACCTTTAAGACCAATGACTTACAAGGCAGCTGTAGATCTTAGCCACTTTTTAAA
AGAAAAGGGGGGACTGGAAGGGCTAATTCACTCCCAACGAAGACAAGATCTGCTTTTTGCTTGTACTGGG
TCTCTCTGGTTAGACCAGATCTGAGCCTGGGAGCTCTCTGGCTAACTAGGGAACCCACTGCTTAAGCCTC
AATAAAGCTTGCCTTGAGTGCTTCAAGTAGTGTGTGCCCGTCTGTTGTGTGACTCTGGTAACTAGAGATC
CCTCAGACCCTTTTAGTCAGTGTGGAAAATCTCTAGCAGTAGTAGTTCATGTCATCTTATTATTCAGTAT
TTATAACTTGCAAAGAAATGAATATCAGAGAGTGAGAGGAACTTGTTTATTGCAGCTTATAATGGTTACA
AATAAAGCAATAGCATCACAAATTTCACAAATAAAGCATTTTTTTCACTGCATTCTAGTTGTGGTTTGTC
CAAACTCATCAATGTATCTTATCATGTCTGGCTCTAGCTATCCCGCCCCTAACTCCGCCCATCCCGCCCC
TAACTCCGCCCAGTTCCGCCCATTCTCCGCCCCATGGCTGACTAATTTTTTTTATTTATGCAGAGGCCGA
GGCCGCCTCGGCCTCTGAGCTATTCCAGAAGTAGTGAGGAGGCTTTTTTGGAGGCCTTTCAAATATGTAT
CCGCTCATGAGACAATAACCCTGATAAATGCTTCAATAATATTGAAAAAGGAAGAGTATGAGTATTCAAC
ATTTCCGTGTCGCCCTTATTCCCTTTTTTGCGGCATTTTGCCTTCCTGTTTTTGCTCACCCAGAAACGCT
GGTGAAAGTAAAAGATGCTGAAGATCAGTTGGGTGCACGAGTGGGTTACATCGAACTGGATCTCAACAGC
GGTAAGATCCTTGAGAGTTTTCGCCCCGAAGAACGTTTTCCAATGATGAGCACTTTTAAAGTTCTGCTAT
GTGGCGCGGTATTATCCCGTATTGACGCCGGGCAAGAGCAACTCGGTCGCCGCATACACTATTCTCAGAA
TGACTTGGTTGAGTACTCACCAGTCACAGAAAAGCATCTTACGGATGGCATGACAGTAAGAGAATTATGC
AGTGCTGCCATAACCATGAGTGATAACACTGCGGCCAACTTACTTCTGACAACGATCGGAGGACCGAAGG
AGCTAACCGCTTTTTTGCACAACATGGGGGATCATGTAACTCGCCTTGATCGTTGGGAACCGGAGCTGAA
TGAAGCCATACCAAACGACGAGCGTGACACCACGATGCCTGTAGCAATGGCAACAACGTTGCGCAAACTA
TTAACTGGCGAACTACTTACTCTAGCTTCCCGGCAACAATTAATAGACTGGATGGAGGCGGATAAAGTTG
CAGGACCACTTCTGCGCTCGGCCCTTCCGGCTGGCTGGTTTATTGCTGATAAATCTGGAGCCGGTGAGCG
TGGGTCTCGCGGTATCATTGCAGCACTGGGGCCAGATGGTAAGCCCTCCCGTATCGTAGTTATCTACACG
ACGGGGAGTCAGGCAACTATGGATGAACGAAATAGACAGATCGCTGAGATAGGTGCCTCACTGATTAAGC
ATTGGTAACTGTCAGACCAAGTTTACTCATATATACTTTAGATTGATTTAAAACTTCATTTTTAATTTAA
AAGGATCTAGGTGAAGATCCTTTTTGATAATCTCATGACCAAAATCCCTTAACGTGAGTTTTCGTTCCAC
TGAGCGTCAGACCCCGTAGAAAAGATCAAAGGATCTTCTTGAGATCCTTTTTTTCTGCGCGTAATCTGCT
GCTTGCAAACAAAAAAACCACCGCTACCAGCGGTGGTTTGTTTGCCGGATCAAGAGCTACCAACTCTTTT
TCCGAAGGTAACTGGCTTCAGCAGAGCGCAGATACCAAATACTGTTCTTCTAGTGTAGCCGTAGTTAGGC
CACCACTTCAAGAACTCTGTAGCACCGCCTACATACCTCGCTCTGCTAATCCTGTTACCAGTGGCTGCTG
CCAGTGGCGATAAGTCGTGTCTTACCGGGTTGGACTCAAGACGATAGTTACCGGATAAGGCGCAGCGGTC
GGGCTGAACGGGGGGTTCGTGCACACAGCCCAGCTTGGAGCGAACGACCTACACCGAACTGAGATACCTA
CAGCGTGAGCTATGAGAAAGCGCCACGCTTCCCGAAGGGAGAAAGGCGGACAGGTATCCGGTAAGCGGCA
GGGTCGGAACAGGAGAGCGCACGAGGGAGCTTCCAGGGGGAAACGCCTGGTATCTTTATAGTCCTGTCGG
GTTTCGCCACCTCTGACTTGAGCGTCGATTTTTGTGATGCTCGTCAGGGGGGCGGAGCCTATGGAAAAAC
GCCAGCAACGCGGCCTTTTTACGGTTCCTGGCCTTTTGCTGGCCTTTTGCTCA
Features (pLannotate 1.2.2; 30 found; start..end, strand, type, name):
      1..125     +  rep_origin     RSF ori (fragment): Plasmids containing the RSF 1030 origin of replication can be propagated in E. coli cells that contain additional plasmids with compatible origins.
    127..219     +  CDS            lacI (fragment): lac repressor; lacI; The lac repressor binds to the lac operator to inhibit transcription in E. coli. This inhibition can be relieved by adding lactose or isopropyl-β-D-thiogalactopyranoside (IPTG).
    232..253     +  protein_bind   CAP binding site: CAP binding activates transcription in the presence of cAMP. E. coli catabolite activator protein
    268..298     +  promoter       lac promoter: promoter for the E. coli lac operon
    306..322     +  protein_bind   lac operator: The lac repressor binds to the lac operator to inhibit transcription in E. coli. This inhibition can be relieved by adding lactose or isopropyl-β-D-thiogalactopyranoside (IPTG). lac repressor encoded by lacI
    367..385     +  promoter       T3 promoter: promoter for bacteriophage T3 RNA polymerase
    413..639     +  promoter       RSV promoter: Rous sarcoma virus enhancer/promoter
    640..820     +  LTR            5' LTR (truncated): truncated 5' long terminal repeat (LTR) from HIV-1
    867..992     +  misc_feature   HIV-1 Ψ: packaging signal of human immunodeficiency virus type 1
    976..1339    +  CDS            HIV-1 gag (fragment): gag protein from human immunodeficiency virus 1; gag
   1485..1718    +  misc_feature   RRE: The Rev response element (RRE) of HIV-1 allows for Rev-dependent mRNA export from the nucleus to the cytoplasm.
   2095..2119    +  CDS            Rev (fragment): human immunodeficiency virus 1 (HIV-1) Rev protein; rev; enhances nuclear export of unspliced and incompletely spliced viral mRNAs
   2160..2277    +  misc_feature   cPPT/CTS: central polypurine tract and central termination sequence of HIV-1
   2331..2645    +  promoter       tight TRE promoter: Tet-responsive promoter PTight, consisting of seven tet operator sequences followed by the minimal CMV promoter
   2666..2690    +  protein_bind   attB1: mutant version of attB; recombination site for the Gateway® BP reaction BP Clonase™
   2696..3163    +  CDS            CDKN2A: CDN2A_HUMAN - Also known as CDKN2, MTS1. Experimental evidence at protein level: Swiss-Prot protein existence level 1. Acts as a negative regulator of the proliferation of normal cells by interacting strongly with CDK4 and CDK6. This inhibits their ability to interact with cyclins D and to phosphorylate the retinoblastoma protein. From Homo sapiens (Human).
   3165..3189    -  protein_bind   attB2: mutant version of attB; recombination site for the Gateway® BP reaction BP Clonase™
   3206..3224    +  CDS            9xHis (fragment): 9xHis affinity tag
   3234..3744    +  promoter       hPGK promoter: human phosphoglycerate kinase 1 promoter
   3754..4350    +  CDS            PuroR (fragment): puromycin N-acetyltransferase; pac from Streptomyces; confers resistance to puromycin
   4405..5102    +  CDS            rtTA3 (fragment): reverse tetracycline transactivator 3 activates expression from Tet-responsive promoters in the presence of doxycycline
   5032..5142    +  CDS            VP48: 3 tandem repeats of the minimal activation domain of herpes simplex virus VP16 (Cheng et al., 2013)
   5178..5726    +  misc_feature   WPRE (fragment): woodchuck hepatitis virus posttranscriptional regulatory element
   5752..5823    +  CDS            nef (fragment): NEF_HV1Z2 - Experimental evidence at protein level: Swiss-Prot protein existence level 1. Extracellular Nef protein targets CD4(+) T-lymphocytes for apoptosis by interacting with CXCR4 surface receptors. From Human immunodeficiency virus type 1 group M subtype D (isolate Z2/CDC-Z34) (HIV-1).
   5825..6058    +  LTR            3' LTR (ΔU3): self-inactivating 3' long terminal repeat (LTR) from HIV-1
   6130..6251    +  polyA_signal   SV40 poly(A) signal: SV40 polyadenylation signal
   6291..6426    +  rep_origin     SV40 ori: SV40 origin of replication
   6434..6497    +  promoter       AmpR promoter: bla
   6498..7358    +  CDS            AmpR: β-lactamase; bla; confers resistance to ampicillin, carbenicillin, and related antibiotics
   7529..8117    +  rep_origin     ori: high-copy-number ColE1/pMB1/pBR322/pUC origin of replication
