[The description below was written by a language model from this plasmid's Addgene catalogue record and pLannotate feature annotations shown in this document.]
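Description:
pLX401-INK4A is a third-generation-style, self-inactivating HIV-1 lentiviral vector for doxycycline-inducible expression of human p16-INK4A, the CDK4/CDK6 inhibitor encoded by CDKN2A. It is built on the pLX401 (pCW57.1) all-in-one Tet-On backbone. The 468 bp open reading frame was codon-optimized, synthesized as a gene fragment and introduced by Gateway recombination, so it sits between attB1 and attB2 sites. In E. coli the plasmid is maintained through a high-copy ColE1/pUC-type origin with ampicillin resistance. The short RSF ori and lacI hits, like the lac promoter/operator and T3 promoter, appear to be backbone remnants rather than functional modules.

The viral genome is transcribed from an RSV promoter fused to a truncated 5' LTR. It carries the Ψ packaging signal with a partial gag sequence, the RRE for Rev-dependent nuclear export, and the cPPT/CTS. It ends in a ΔU3 3' LTR that inactivates LTR-driven transcription after integration, followed by an SV40 poly(A) signal and SV40 origin. Inside this frame, a tight TRE promoter (seven tet operators plus a minimal CMV promoter) drives INK4A. Downstream, the human PGK promoter constitutively expresses puromycin N-acetyltransferase and a reverse tetracycline transactivator (annotated as rtTA3 with VP16-derived activation repeats). These two coding regions lie close together, though the table does not annotate the linking element between them. A WPRE enhances transcript expression.

Transduced mammalian cells can therefore be selected with puromycin, and p16-INK4A is switched on when doxycycline lets rtTA bind the TRE. The associated work concerns therapeutic vulnerabilities in malignant rhabdoid tumors. The sequenced record is 8,173 nt, close to the listed total of about 8.1 kb.
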