Addgene plasmid #121919: pLX401-INK4A
Purpose: Doxycycline-inducible expression of p16-INK4A product of CDKN2A
Depositing lab: William Hahn. Depositing organization: Dana-Farber Cancer Institute. Publication: MDM2 and MDM4 are Therapeutic Vulnerabilities in Malignant Rhabdoid Tumors. Howard TP, Arnoff TE, Song MR, Giacomelli AO, Wang X, Hong AL, Dharia NV, Wang S, Vazquez F, Pham MT, Morgan AM, Wachter F, Bird GH, Kugener G, Oberlick EM, Rees MG, Tiv HL, Hwang JH, Walsh KH, Cook A, Krill-Burger JM, Tsherniak A, Gokhale PC, Park PJ, Stegmaier K, Walensky LD, Hahn WC, Roberts CWM. Cancer Res. 2019 Feb 12. pii: 0008-5472.CAN-18-3066. doi: 10.1158/0008-5472.CAN-18-3066. PubMed 30755442.
Backbone
  Vector backbone: pLX401 (pCW57.1, Addgene #41393)
  Backbone manufacturer: David Root
  Backbone size w/o insert (bp): 9354
  Total vector size (bp): 8100
  Vector type: Mammalian Expression, Lentiviral
  Selectable markers: Puromycin
Growth in bacteria
  Bacterial resistance: Ampicillin, 100 μg/mL
  Growth temperature: 30°C
  Growth strain: NEB Stable
  Copy number: Unknown
Gene/Insert
  Gene/Insert name: p16-INK4A (alt name: CDKN2A)
  Species: H. sapiens (human)
  Insert size (bp): 468
  GenBank ID: NM_000077.4
  Entrez Gene: CDKN2A (a.k.a. ARF, CAI2, CDK4I, CDKN2, CMM2, INK4, INK4A, MLM, MTS-1, MTS1, P14, P14ARF, P16, P16-INK4A, P16INK4, P16INK4A, P19, P19ARF, TP16)
  Promoter: TRE Tet ON
  Cloning method: Gateway Cloning
  Sequencing primers: 5′ LNCX; 3′ O.PGK1b-R
Terms and licenses: Academic/Nonprofit Terms; Industry Terms: Not Available to Industry
Depositor comments: p16-INK4A was codon-optimized for synthesis as a gBlock from Integrated DNA Technologies and Gateway cloned into pLX401 (pCW57.1, Addgene #41393).
How to cite: pLX401-INK4A was a gift from William Hahn (Addgene plasmid # 121919 ; http://n2t.net/addgene:121919 ; RRID:Addgene_121919)
