>Addgene plasmid #121919 | pLX401-INK4A | depositor partial sequence | sequence record 232150 | Codon-optimized p16-INK4A insert
ATGGAACCCGCTGCTGGGTCCAGCATGGAGCCGTCAGCCGATTGGCTGGCTACCGCTGCGGCTCGAGGAC
GCGTAGAAGAAGTTCGAGCGCTTTTGGAAGCGGGAGCTCTTCCTAACGCGCCAAATTCATACGGTAGGAG
GCCGATCCAAGTTATGATGATGGGCAGCGCTCGGGTCGCAGAATTGCTGCTGCTCCACGGCGCTGAGCCC
AACTGTGCAGATCCTGCAACCCTCACGCGGCCAGTACATGACGCTGCCAGGGAAGGTTTCCTGGATACGT
TGGTAGTATTGCATCGCGCTGGCGCGCGGCTTGATGTTCGAGATGCATGGGGTAGGCTCCCGGTGGACCT
GGCGGAAGAGCTGGGACACAGAGACGTTGCGAGATATCTCCGAGCTGCTGCAGGAGGGACACGCGGGTCA
AACCACGCCAGGATCGATGCCGCCGAAGGTCCATCAGATATTCCTGAT
